Addgene plasmid #47221: TAL3502
Depositing lab: Keith Joung. Depositing organization: Massachusetts General Hospital. Publication: Targeted gene disruption in somatic zebrafish cells using engineered TALENs. Sander JD, Cade L, Khayter C, Reyon D, Peterson RT, Joung JK, Yeh JR. Nat Biotechnol. 2011 Aug 5;29(8):697-8. doi: 10.1038/nbt.1934. PubMed 21822241.
Backbone
  Vector backbone: JDS78
  Backbone manufacturer: Addgene plasmid #32290
  Backbone size w/o insert (bp): 6447
  Vector type: Mammalian Expression ; T7
Growth in bacteria
  Bacterial resistance: Ampicillin, 100 μg/mL
  Growth temperature: 37°C
  Growth strain: XL1 Blue
  Copy number: High Copy
Gene/Insert
  Gene/Insert name: ZebrafishCommunity-NR1I2-left (alt name: NR1I2)
  Species: D. rerio (zebrafish)
  Insert size (bp): 1430
  Promoter: CMV
  Tag / fusion protein: 3X Flag (N terminal on backbone); WT FOKI (C terminal on backbone)
  Cloning method: Restriction Enzyme; 5′ cloning site BsmBI (destroyed during cloning); 3′ cloning site BsmBI (destroyed during cloning)
  Sequencing primers: 5′ CMV-F; 3′ BGH-rev
Terms and licenses: Academic/Nonprofit Terms; Industry Terms: Not Available to Industry
Depositor comments: Target binding site: TCGGAGCTCGCCGTGTCT It is strongly recommended that users perform a diagnostic digest to verify this plasmid prior to use. For example, a double digest of the plasmid with BamHI and KpnI should result in two bands at 2.3kb and 5.8kb.
How to cite: TAL3502 was a gift from Keith Joung (Addgene plasmid # 47221 ; http://n2t.net/addgene:47221 ; RRID:Addgene_47221)
