[The description below was written by a language model from this plasmid's Addgene catalogue record.]
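Description:
TAL3502 is a TALEN expression plasmid built on the JDS78 backbone, a mammalian expression vector that also carries a T7 promoter. It is maintained in E. coli as a high-copy plasmid under ampicillin selection. The record gives no feature table, so the origin of replication and the exact layout of the backbone elements are not stated. The listed sequencing primers do suggest a CMV promoter upstream of the coding region and a BGH polyadenylation region downstream.

The insert of about 1.4 kb, named ZebrafishCommunity-NR1I2-left, encodes an engineered TAL effector repeat array designed to recognise a site in the zebrafish (D. rerio) NR1I2 gene. It was cloned into the backbone through BsmBI sites that were destroyed in the process. This placement puts the array in frame with sequences supplied by the backbone: an N-terminal 3X Flag epitope tag, which allows detection of the protein, and a C-terminal wild-type FokI nuclease domain. The product is therefore the "left" monomer of a TALEN pair. FokI cleaves DNA only as a dimer, so this monomer is meant to be used with a matching right-hand TALEN that binds the opposite strand nearby. Together the two monomers create a double-strand break, and error-prone repair of that break can introduce disrupting insertions or deletions.

The CMV promoter drives expression directly in transfected cells. The T7 promoter would typically serve for in vitro transcription of TALEN mRNA, for example for injection into zebrafish embryos. This fits the associated work on targeted gene disruption in somatic zebrafish cells, although the record does not spell out this use. The depositor recommends verifying the plasmid by diagnostic restriction digest before use.
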