>Addgene plasmid #47221 | TAL3502 | depositor partial sequence | sequence record 67308 | Insert sequence
ATGGACTACAAAGACCATGACGGTGATTATAAAGATCATGACATCGATTACAAGGATGACGATGACAAGA
TGGCCCCCAAGAAGAAGAGGAAGGTGGGCATTCACCGCGGGGTACCTATGGTGGACTTGAGGACACTCGG
TTATTCGCAACAGCAACAGGAGAAAATCAAGCCTAAGGTCAGGAGCACCGTCGCGCAACACCACGAGGCG
CTTGTGGGGCATGGCTTCACTCATGCGCATATTGTCGCGCTTTCACAGCACCCTGCGGCGCTTGGGACGG
TGGCTGTCAAATACCAAGATATGATTGCGGCCCTGCCCGAAGCCACGCACGAGGCAATTGTAGGGGTCGG
TAAACAGTGGTCGGGAGCGCGAGCACTTGAGGCGCTGCTGACTGTGGCGGGTGAGCTTAGGGGGCCTCCG
CTCCAGCTCGACACCGGGCAGCTGCTGAAGATCGCGAAGAGAGGGGGAGTAACAGCGGTAGAGGCAGTGC
ACGCCTGGCGCAATGCGCTCACCGGGGCCCCCTTGAACCTGACCCCAGACCAGGTAGTCGCAATCGCGTC
ACATGACGGGGGAAAGCAAGCCCTGGAAACCGTGCAAAGGTTGTTGCCGGTCCTTTGTCAAGACCACGGC
CTTACACCGGAGCAAGTCGTGGCCATTGCAAATAATAACGGTGGCAAACAGGCTCTTGAGACGGTTCAGA
GACTTCTCCCAGTTCTCTGTCAAGCCCACGGGCTGACTCCCGATCAAGTTGTAGCGATTGCGAATAACAA
TGGAGGGAAACAAGCATTGGAGACTGTCCAACGGCTCCTTCCCGTGTTGTGTCAAGCCCACGGTTTGACG
CCTGCACAAGTGGTCGCCATCGCCTCCAATATTGGCGGTAAGCAGGCGCTGGAAACAGTACAGCGCCTGC
TGCCTGTACTGTGCCAGGATCATGGACTGACCCCAGACCAGGTAGTCGCAATCGCGAACAATAATGGGGG
AAAGCAAGCCCTGGAAACCGTGCAAAGGTTGTTGCCGGTCCTTTGTCAAGACCACGGCCTTACACCGGAG
CAAGTCGTGGCCATTGCATCCCACGACGGTGGCAAACAGGCTCTTGAGACGGTTCAGAGACTTCTCCCAG
TTCTCTGTCAAGCCCACGGGCTGACTCCCGATCAAGTTGTAGCGATTGCGTCCAACGGTGGAGGGAAACA
AGCATTGGAGACTGTCCAACGGCTCCTTCCCGTGTTGTGTCAAGCCCACGGTTTGACGCCTGCACAAGTG
GTCGCCATCGCCAGCCATGATGGCGGTAAGCAGGCGCTGGAAACAGTACAGCGCCTGCTGCCTGTACTGT
GCCAGGATCATGGACTGACCCCAGACCAGGTAGTCGCAATCGCGAACAATAATGGGGGAAAGCAAGCCCT
GGAAACCGTGCAAAGGTTGTTGCCGGTCCTTTGTCAAGACCACGGCCTTACACCGGAGCAAGTCGTGGCC
ATTGCATCCCACGACGGTGGCAAACAGGCTCTTGAGACGGTTCAGAGACTTCTCCCAGTTCTCTGTCAAG
CCCACGGGCTGACTCCCGATCAAGTTGTAGCGATTGCGTCGCATGACGGAGGGAAACAAGCATTGGAGAC
TGTCCAACGGCTCCTTCCCGTGTTGTGTCAAGCCCACGGTTTGACGCCTGCACAAGTGGTCGCCATCGCC
AACAACAACGGCGGTAAGCAGGCGCTGGAAACAGTACAGCGCCTGCTGCCTGTACTGTGCCAGGATCATG
GACTGACCCCAGACCAGGTAGTCGCAATCGCGTCAAACGGAGGGGGAAAGCAAGCCCTGGAAACCGTGCA
AAGGTTGTTGCCGGTCCTTTGTCAAGACCACGGCCTTACACCGGAGCAAGTCGTGGCCATTGCAAATAAT
AACGGTGGCAAACAGGCTCTTGAGACGGTTCAGAGACTTCTCCCAGTTCTCTGTCAAGCCCACGGGCTGA
CTCCCGATCAAGTTGTAGCGATTGCGTCCAACGGTGGAGGGAAACAAGCATTGGAGACTGTCCAACGGCT
CCTTCCCGTGTTGTGTCAAGCCCACGGTTTGACGCCTGCACAAGTGGTCGCCATCGCCAGCCATGATGGC
GGTAAGCAGGCGCTGGAAACAGTACAGCGCCTGCTGCCTGTACTGTGCCAGGATCATGGACTGACACCCG
AACAGGTGGTCGCCATTGCTTCTAATGGGGGAGGACGGCCAGCCTTGGAG
