>Addgene plasmid #47221 | TAL3502 | addgene partial sequence | sequence record 69197 | JDS-TALEN-F 5'-TAGGGGTCGGTAAACAGTGG-3'
TGTGGCGGGTGAGCTTAGGGGGCCTCCGCTCCAGCTCGACACCGGGCAGCTGCTGAAGATCGCGAAGAGA
GGGGGAGTAACAGCGGTAGAGGCAGTGCACGCCTGGCGCAATGCGCTCACCGGGGCCCCCTTGAACCTGA
CCCCAGACCAGGTAGTCGCAATCGCGTCACATGACGGGGGAAAGCAAGCCCTGGAAACCGTGCAAAGGTT
GTTGCCGGTCCTTTGTCAAGACCACGGCCTTACACCGGAGCAAGTCGTGGCCATTGCAAATAATAACGGT
GGCAAACAGGCTCTTGAGACGGTTCAGAGACTTCTCCCAGTTCTCTGTCAAGCCCACGGGCTGACTCCCG
ATCAAGTTGTAGCGATTGCGAATAACAATGGAGGGAAACAAGCATTGGAGACTGTCCAACGGCTCCTTCC
CGTGTTGTGTCAAGCCCACGGTTTGACGCCTGCACAAGTGGTCGCCATCGCCTCCAATATTGGCGGTAAG
CAGGCGCTGGAAACAGTACAGCGCCTGCTGCCTGTACTGTGCCAGGATCATGGACTGACCCCAGACCAGG
TAGTCGCAATCGCGAACAATAATGGGGGAAAGCAAGCCCTGGAAACCGTGCAAAGGTTGTTGCCGGTCCT
TTGTCAAGACCACGGCCTTACACCGGAGCAAGTCGTGGCCATTGCATCCCACGACGGTGGCAAACAGGCT
CTTGAGACGGTTCAGAGACTTCTCCCAGTTCTCTGTCAAGCCCACGGGCTGACTCCCGATCAAGTTGTAG
CGATTGCGTCCAACGGTGGAGGGAAACAAGCATTGGAGACTGTCCAACGGCTCCTTCCCGTGTTGTGTCA
AGCCCACGGTTTGACGCCTGCACAA
